>Addgene plasmid #114126 | pCW-eGFP-SHLD3 | addgene full sequence | sequence record 220197 | Addgene NGS Result
AATTCTCGACCTCGAGACAAATGGCAGTATTCATCCACAATTTTAAAAGAAAAGGGGGGATTGGGGGGTA
CAGTGCAGGGGAAAGAATAGTAGACATAATAGCAACAGACATACAAACTAAAGAATTACAAAAACAAATT
ACAAAAATTCAAAATTTTCGGGTTTATTACAGGGACAGCAGAGATCCACTTTGGCCGCGAATCGATATGT
CGAGTTTACTCCCTATCAGTGATAGAGAACGTATGTCGAGTTTACTCCCTATCAGTGATAGAGAACGATG
TCGAGTTTACTCCCTATCAGTGATAGAGAACGTATGTCGAGTTTACTCCCTATCAGTGATAGAGAACGTA
TGTCGAGTTTACTCCCTATCAGTGATAGAGAACGTATGTCGAGTTTATCCCTATCAGTGATAGAGAACGT
ATGTCGAGTTTACTCCCTATCAGTGATAGAGAACGTATGTCGAGGTAGGCGTGTACGGTGGGAGGCCTAT
ATAAGCAGAGCTCGTTTAGTGAACCGTCAGATCGCCTGGAGAATTGGCTAGCATCAACAAGTTTGTACAA
AAAAGCAGGCTCCGGTACCATGGTGAGCAAGGGCGAGGAGCTGTTCACCGGGGTGGTGCCCATCCTGGTC
GAGCTGGACGGCGACGTAAACGGCCACAAGTTCAGCGTGTCCGGCGAGGGCGAGGGCGATGCCACCTACG
GCAAGCTGACCCTGAAGTTCATCTGCACCACCGGCAAGCTGCCCGTGCCCTGGCCCACCCTCGTGACCAC
CCTGACCTACGGCGTGCAGTGCTTCAGCCGCTACCCCGACCACATGAAGCAGCACGACTTCTTCAAGTCC
GCCATGCCCGAAGGCTACGTCCAGGAGCGCACCATCTTCTTCAAGGACGACGGCAACTACAAGACCCGCG
CCGAGGTGAAGTTCGAGGGCGACACCCTGGTGAACCGCATCGAGCTGAAGGGCATCGACTTCAAGGAGGA
CGGCAACATCCTGGGGCACAAGCTGGAGTACAACTACAACAGCCACAACGTCTATATCATGGCCGACAAG
CAGAAGAACGGCATCAAGGTGAACTTCAAGATCCGCCACAACATCGAGGACGGCAGCGTGCAGCTCGCCG
ACCACTACCAGCAGAACACCCCCATCGGCGACGGCCCCGTGCTGCTGCCCGACAACCACTACCTGAGCAC
CCAGTCCGCCCTGAGCAAAGACCCCAACGAGAAGCGCGATCACATGGTCCTGCTGGAGTTCGTGACCGCC
GCCGGGATCACTCTCGGCATGGACGAGCTGTACAAGGGCGCGCCAACTACAGAAGTAATATTACATTATC
GACCATGTGAGAGTGATCCCACACAACTGCCAAAAATTGCAGAAAAAGCAATTCAAGACTTTCCTACTCG
TCCGCTATCAAGATTTATACCTTGGTTTCCATATGATGGGTCCAAGCTTCCACTCAGACCTAAAAGATCA
CCACCTGTGATTTCTGAAGAGGCAGCTGAAGATGTGAAACAGTACTTAACCATTTCAGAACATGATGCTA
AGTCACACAGTTATGATTGCACAGTAGATCTATTGGAGTTTCAACCTAGCTTGAAAAAGCAGCATTTAAC
CTGGTCACACACACTGAAGGAACAGACTAATTCTGGAAATCTGGGTAAACAATCAGAAAAGGGAAAACAG
CACAAGAGGAGATCTTGGAGTATTTCCCTTCCCAGCAATAATTGTACTAAAAACGTTTCTCCTTTGTCTA
AAAAATTGCAAGATAGTTTAAAGGCACTAAATTTACACTCACTTTATAGAGCAAGATGGACAATAGAACA
CACTATTTGTAACAGCCAAACTCTGGAAGACATTTGGACAAAACTCAATCAAATTATTAGGCACAATGAA
CTTCCATCTTGTAATGCTACAATTCAGAGGCATTTAGGCCAAATATGGGTGTTCTGTGATATTATGTATT
GTGAATATGTGGGAAGTCTTCTTAAAGGAAGATTAGCTCTTACTGGAAAAATTAATTTATTTGTGCATAA
ATATGGTGTTATTTTTAGTATGTAGCTCGAGTCTAGAGGGCCCGTTTAAACCCGCTGATCAGCCTCGACT
GTGCCTTCTAGCACCCAGCTTTCTTGTACAAAGTGGTTTAGTAATGAACCGGTCCACCACCACCACCACC
ACTAAGGATCCGGGGTTGGGGTTGCGCCTTTTCCAAGGCAGCCCTGGGTTTGCGCAGGGACGCGGCTGCT
CTGGGCGTGGTTCCGGGAAACGCAGCGGCGCCGACCCTGGGTCTCGCACATTCTTCACGTCCGTTCGCAG
CGTCACCCGGATCTTCGCCGCTACCCTTGTGGGCCCCCCGGCGACGCTTCCTGCTCCGCCCCTAAGTCGG
GAAGGTTCCTTGCGGTTCGCGGCGTGCCGGACGTGACAAACGGAAGCCGCACGTCTCACTAGTACCCTCG
CAGACGGACAGCGCCAGGGAGCAATGGCAGCGCGCCGACCGCGATGGGCTGTGGCCAATAGCGGCTGCTC
AGCAGGGCGCGCCGAGAGCAGCGGCCGGGAAGGGGCGGTGCGGGAGGCGGGGTGTGGGGCGGTAGTGTGG
GCCCTGTTCCTGCCCGCGCGGTGTTCCGCATTCTGCAAGCCTCCGGAGCGCACGTCGGCAGTCGGCTCCC
TCGTTGACCGAATCACCGACCTCTCTCCCCAGCAATTCACCATGACCGAGTACAAGCCCACGGTGCGCCT
CGCCACCCGCGACGACGTCCCCAGGGCCGTACGCACCCTCGCCGCCGCGTTCGCCGACTACCCCGCCACG
CGCCACACCGTCGATCCGGACCGCCACATCGAGCGGGTCACCGAGCTGCAAGAACTCTTCCTCACGCGCG
TCGGGCTCGACATCGGCAAGGTGTGGGTCGCGGACGACGGCGCCGCGGTGGCGGTCTGGACCACGCCGGA
GAGCGTCGAAGCGGGGGCGGTGTTCGCCGAGATCGGCCCGCGCATGGCCGAGTTGAGCGGTTCCCGGCTG
GCCGCGCAGCAACAGATGGAAGGCCTCCTGGCGCCGCACCGGCCCAAGGAGCCCGCGTGGTTCCTGGCCA
CCGTCGGCGTCTCGCCCGACCACCAGGGCAAGGGTCTGGGCAGCGCCGTCGTGCTCCCCGGAGTGGAGGC
GGCCGAGCGCGCCGGGGTGCCCGCCTTCCTGGAGACCTCCGCGCCCCGCAACCTCCCCTTCTACGAGCGG
CTCGGCTTCACCGTCACCGCCGACGTCGAGGTGCCCGAAGGACCGCGCACCTGGTGCATGACCCGCAAGC
CCGGTGCCGAAGGTAGAGGTTCTCTCCTCACTTGTGGTGATGTTGAAGAAAACCCTGGTCCAATGTCTAG
ACTGGACAAGAGCAAAGTCATAAACGGAGCTCTGGAATTACTCAATGGTGTCGGTATCGAAGGCCTGACG
ACAAGGAAACTCGCTCAAAAGCTGGGAGTTGAGCAGCCTACCCTGTACTGGCACGTGAAGAACAAGCGGG
CCCTGCTCGATGCCCTGCCAATCGAGATGCTGGACAGGCATCATACCCACTTCTGCCCCCTGGAAGGCGA
GTCATGGCAAGACTTTCTGCGGAACAACGCCAAGTCATACCGCTGTGCTCTCCTCTCACATCGCGACGGG
GCTAAAGTGCATCTCGGCACCCGCCCAACAGAGAAACAGTACGAAACCCTGGAAAATCAGCTCGCGTTCC
TGTGTCAGCAAGGCTTCTCCCTGGAGAACGCACTGTACGCTCTGTCCGCCGTGGGCCACTTTACACTGGG
CTGCGTATTGGAGGAACAGGAGCATCAAGTAGCAAAAGAGGAAAGAGAGACACCTACCACCGATTCTATG
CCCCCACTTCTGAGACAAGCAATTGAGCTGTTCGACCGGCAGGGAGCCGAACCTGCCTTCCTTTTCGGCC
TGGAACTAATCATATGTGGCCTGGAGAAACAGCTAAAGTGCGAAAGCGGCGGGCCGACCGACGCCCTTGA
CGATTTTGACTTAGACATGCTCCCAGCCGATGCCCTTGACGACTTTGACCTTGATATGCTGCCTGCTGAC
GCTCTTGACGATTTTGACCTTGACATGCTCCCCGGGTAACTAAGTAAGGATCGATCCAAGATATCGTATT
CTTAACTATGTTGCTCCTTTTACGCTATGTGGATACGCTGCTTTAATGCCTTTGTATCATGCTATTGCTT
CCCGTATGGCTTTCATTTTCTCCTCCTTGTATAAATCCTGGTTGCTGTCTCTTTATGAGGAGTTGTGGCC
CGTTGTCAGGCAACGTGGCGTGGTGTGCACTGTGTTTGCTGACGCAACCCCCACTGGTTGGGGCATTGCC
ACCACCTGTCAGCTCCTTTCCGGGACTTTCGCTTTCCCCCTCCCTATTGCCACGGCGGAACTCATCGCCG
CCTGCCTTGCCCGCTGCTGGACAGGGGCTCGGCTGTTGGGCACTGACAATTCCGTGGTGTTGTCGGGGAA
GCTGACGTCCTTTCCATGGCTGCTCGCCTGTGTTGCCACCTGGATTCTGCGCGGGACGTCCTTCTGCTAC
GTCCCTTCGGCCCTCAATCCAGCGGACCTTCCTTCCCGCGGCCTGCTGCCGGCTCTGCGGCCTCTTCCGC
GTCTTCGCCTTCGCCCTCAGACGAGTCGGATCTCCCTTTGGGCCGCCTCCCCGCCTGTTTCGCCTCGGCG
TCCGGACTAGAGGTACCTTTAAGACCAATGACTTACAAGGCAGCTGTAGATCTTAGCCACTTTTTAAAAG
AAAAGGGGGGACTGGAAGGGCTAATTCACTCCCAACGAAGACAAGATCTGCTTTTTGCTTGTACTGGGTC
TCTCTGGTTAGACCAGATCTGAGCCTGGGAGCTCTCTGGCTAACTAGGGAACCCACTGCTTAAGCCTCAA
TAAAGCTTGCCTTGAGTGCTTCAAGTAGTGTGTGCCCGTCTGTTGTGTGACTCTGGTAACTAGAGATCCC
TCAGACCCTTTTAGTCAGTGTGGAAAATCTCTAGCAGTAGTAGTTCATGTCATCTTATTATTCAGTATTT
ATAACTTGCAAAGAAATGAATATCAGAGAGTGAGAGGAACTTGTTTATTGCAGCTTATAATGGTTACAAA
TAAAGCAATAGCATCACAAATTTCACAAATAAAGCATTTTTTTCACTGCATTCTAGTTGTGGTTTGTCCA
AACTCATCAATGTATCTTATCATGTCTGGCTCTAGCTATCCCGCCCCTAACTCCGCCCATCCCGCCCCTA
ACTCCGCCCAGTTCCGCCCATTCTCCGCCCCATGGCTGACTAATTTTTTTTATTTATGCAGAGGCCGAGG
CCGCCTCGGCCTCTGAGCTATTCCAGAAGTAGTGAGGAGGCTTTTTTGGAGGCCTTTCAAATATGTATCC
GCTCATGAGACAATAACCCTGATAAATGCTTCAATAATATTGAAAAAGGAAGAGTATGAGTATTCAACAT
TTCCGTGTCGCCCTTATTCCCTTTTTTGCGGCATTTTGCCTTCCTGTTTTTGCTCACCCAGAAACGCTGG
TGAAAGTAAAAGATGCTGAAGATCAGTTGGGTGCACGAGTGGGTTACATCGAACTGGATCTCAACAGCGG
TAAGATCCTTGAGAGTTTTCGCCCCGAAGAACGTTTTCCAATGATGAGCACTTTTAAAGTTCTGCTATGT
GGCGCGGTATTATCCCGTATTGACGCCGGGCAAGAGCAACTCGGTCGCCGCATACACTATTCTCAGAATG
ACTTGGTTGAGTACTCACCAGTCACAGAAAAGCATCTTACGGATGGCATGACAGTAAGAGAATTATGCAG
TGCTGCCATAACCATGAGTGATAACACTGCGGCCAACTTACTTCTGACAACGATCGGAGGACCGAAGGAG
CTAACCGCTTTTTTGCACAACATGGGGGATCATGTAACTCGCCTTGATCGTTGGGAACCGGAGCTGAATG
AAGCCATACCAAACGACGAGCGTGACACCACGATGCCTGTAGCAATGGCAACAACGTTGCGCAAACTATT
AACTGGCGAACTACTTACTCTAGCTTCCCGGCAACAATTAATAGACTGGATGGAGGCGGATAAAGTTGCA
GGACCACTTCTGCGCTCGGCCCTTCCGGCTGGCTGGTTTATTGCTGATAAATCTGGAGCCGGTGAGCGTG
GGTCTCGCGGTATCATTGCAGCACTGGGGCCAGATGGTAAGCCCTCCCGTATCGTAGTTATCTACACGAC
GGGGAGTCAGGCAACTATGGATGAACGAAATAGACAGATCGCTGAGATAGGTGCCTCACTGATTAAGCAT
TGGTAACTGTCAGACCAAGTTTACTCATATATACTTTAGATTGATTTAAAACTTCATTTTTAATTTAAAA
GGATCTAGGTGAAGATCCTTTTTGATAATCTCATGACCAAAATCCCTTAACGTGAGTTTTCGTTCCACTG
AGCGTCAGACCCCGTAGAAAAGATCAAAGGATCTTCTTGAGATCCTTTTTTTCTGCGCGTAATCTGCTGC
TTGCAAACAAAAAAACCACCGCTACCAGCGGTGGTTTGTTTGCCGGATCAAGAGCTACCAACTCTTTTTC
CGAAGGTAACTGGCTTCAGCAGAGCGCAGATACCAAATACTGTTCTTCTAGTGTAGCCGTAGTTAGGCCA
CCACTTCAAGAACTCTGTAGCACCGCCTACATACCTCGCTCTGCTAATCCTGTTACCAGTGGCTGCTGCC
AGTGGCGATAAGTCGTGTCTTACCGGGTTGGACTCAAGACGATAGTTACCGGATAAGGCGCAGCGGTCGG
GCTGAACGGGGGGTTCGTGCACACAGCCCAGCTTGGAGCGAACGACCTACACCGAACTGAGATACCTACA
GCGTGAGCTATGAGAAAGCGCCACGCTTCCCGAAGGGAGAAAGGCGGACAGGTATCCGGTAAGCGGCAGG
GTCGGAACAGGAGAGCGCACGAGGGAGCTTCCAGGGGGAAACGCCTGGTATCTTTATAGTCCTGTCGGGT
TTCGCCACCTCTGACTTGAGCGTCGATTTTTGTGATGCTCGTCAGGGGGGCGGAGCCTATGGAAAAACGC
CAGCAACGCGGCCTTTTTACGGTTCCTGGCCTTTTGCTGGCCTTTTGCTCACATGTTCTTTCCTGCGTTA
TCCCCTGATTCTGTGGATAACCGTATTACCGCCTTTGAGTGAGCTGATACCGCTCGCCGCAGCCGAACGA
CCGAGCGCAGCGAGTCAGTGAGCGAGGAAGCGGAAGAGCGCCCAATACGCAAACCGCCTCTCCCCGCGCG
TTGGCCGATTCATTAATGCAGCTGGCACGACAGGTTTCCCGACTGGAAAGCGGGCAGTGAGCGCAACGCA
ATTAATGTGAGTTAGCTCACTCATTAGGCACCCCAGGCTTTACACTTTATGCTTCCGGCTCGTATGTTGT
GTGGAATTGTGAGCGGATAACAATTTCACACAGGAAACAGCTATGACCATGATTACGCCAAGCGCGCAAT
TAACCCTCACTAAAGGGAACAAAAGCTGGAGCTGCAAGCTTAATGTAGTCTTATGCAATACTCTTGTAGT
CTTGCAACATGGTAACGATGAGTTAGCAACATGCCTTACAAGGAGAGAAAAAGCACCGTGCATGCCGATT
GGTGGAAGTAAGGTGGTACGATCGTGCCTTATTAGGAAGGCAACAGACGGGTCTGACATGGATTGGACGA
ACCACTGAATTGCCGCATTGCAGAGATATTGTATTTAAGTGCCTAGCTCGATACATAAACGGGTCTCTCT
GGTTAGACCAGATCTGAGCCTGGGAGCTCTCTGGCTAACTAGGGAACCCACTGCTTAAGCCTCAATAAAG
CTTGCCTTGAGTGCTTCAAGTAGTGTGTGCCCGTCTGTTGTGTGACTCTGGTAACTAGAGATCCCTCAGA
CCCTTTTAGTCAGTGTGGAAAATCTCTAGCAGTGGCGCCCGAACAGGGACTTGAAAGCGAAAGGGAAACC
AGAGGAGCTCTCTCGACGCAGGACTCGGCTTGCTGAAGCGCGCACGGCAAGAGGCGAGGGGCGGCGACTG
GTGAGTACGCCAAAAATTTTGACTAGCGGAGGCTAGAAGGAGAGAGATGGGTGCGAGAGCGTCAGTATTA
AGCGGGGGAGAATTAGATCGCGATGGGAAAAAATTCGGTTAAGGCCAGGGGGAAAGAAAAAATATAAATT
AAAACATATAGTATGGGCAAGCAGGGAGCTAGAACGATTCGCAGTTAATCCTGGCCTGTTAGAAACATCA
GAAGGCTGTAGACAAATACTGGGACAGCTACAACCATCCCTTCAGACAGGATCAGAAGAACTTAGATCAT
TATATAATACAGTAGCAACCCTCTATTGTGTGCATCAAAGGATAGAGATAAAAGACACCAAGGAAGCTTT
AGACAAGATAGAGGAAGAGCAAAACAAAAGTAAGACCACCGCACAGCAAGCGGCCGCTGATCTTCAGACC
TGGAGGAGGAGATATGAGGGACAATTGGAGAAGTGAATTATATAAATATAAAGTAGTAAAAATTGAACCA
TTAGGAGTAGCACCCACCAAGGCAAAGAGAAGAGTGGTGCAGAGAGAAAAAAGAGCAGTGGGAATAGGAG
CTTTGTTCCTTGGGTTCTTGGGAGCAGCAGGAAGCACTATGGGCGCAGCGTCAATGACGCTGACGGTACA
GGCCAGACAATTATTGTCTGGTATAGTGCAGCAGCAGAACAATTTGCTGAGGGCTATTGAGGCGCAACAG
CATCTGTTGCAACTCACAGTCTGGGGCATCAAGCAGCTCCAGGCAAGAATCCTGGCTGTGGAAAGATACC
TAAAGGATCAACAGCTCCTGGGGATTTGGGGTTGCTCTGGAAAACTCATTTGCACCACTGCTGTGCCTTG
GAATGCTAGTTGGAGTAATAAATCTCTGGAACAGATTTGGAATCACACGACCTGGATGGAGTGGGACAGA
GAAATTAACAATTACACAAGCTTAATACACTCCTTAATTGAAGAATCGCAAAACCAGCAAGAAAAGAATG
AACAAGAATTATTGGAATTAGATAAATGGGCAAGTTTGTGGAATTGGTTTAACATAACAAATTGGCTGTG
GTATATAAAATTATTCATAATGATAGTAGGAGGCTTGGTAGGTTTAAGAATAGTTTTTGCTGTACTTTCT
ATAGTGAATAGAGTTAGGCAGGGATATTCACCATTATCGTTTCAGACCCACCTCCCAACCCCGAGGGGAC
Features (pLannotate 1.2.2; 30 found; start..end, strand, type, name):
     41..158     +  misc_feature   cPPT/CTS: central polypurine tract and central termination sequence of HIV-1
    212..526     +  promoter       tight TRE promoter: Tet-responsive promoter PTight, consisting of seven tet operator sequences followed by the minimal CMV promoter
    547..571     +  protein_bind   attB1: mutant version of attB; recombination site for the Gateway® BP reaction BP Clonase™
    580..1296    +  CDS            EGFP: EGFP is a basic (constitutively fluorescent) green fluorescent protein published in 1996, derived from Aequorea victoria. It is reported to be a rapidly-maturing weak dimer with moderate acid sensitivity.
   1306..2052    +  CDS            SHLD3: SHLD3_HUMAN - Also known as FLJ26957 From Homo sapiens (Human).
   2113..2137    -  protein_bind   attB2: mutant version of attB; recombination site for the Gateway® BP reaction BP Clonase™
   2154..2172    +  CDS            9xHis (fragment): 9xHis affinity tag
   2182..2692    +  promoter       hPGK promoter: human phosphoglycerate kinase 1 promoter
   2702..3298    +  CDS            PuroR (fragment): puromycin N-acetyltransferase; pac from Streptomyces; confers resistance to puromycin
   3353..4050    +  CDS            rtTA3 (fragment): reverse tetracycline transactivator 3 activates expression from Tet-responsive promoters in the presence of doxycycline
   3980..4090    +  CDS            VP48: 3 tandem repeats of the minimal activation domain of herpes simplex virus VP16 (Cheng et al., 2013)
   4126..4674    +  misc_feature   WPRE (fragment): woodchuck hepatitis virus posttranscriptional regulatory element
   4700..4771    +  CDS            nef (fragment): NEF_HV1Z2 - Experimental evidence at protein level: Swiss-Prot protein existence level 1. Extracellular Nef protein targets CD4(+) T-lymphocytes for apoptosis by interacting with CXCR4 surface receptors. From Human immunodeficiency virus type 1 group M subtype D (isolate Z2/CDC-Z34) (HIV-1).
   4773..5006    +  LTR            3' LTR (ΔU3): self-inactivating 3' long terminal repeat (LTR) from HIV-1
   5078..5199    +  polyA_signal   SV40 poly(A) signal: SV40 polyadenylation signal
   5239..5374    +  rep_origin     SV40 ori: SV40 origin of replication
   5382..5445    +  promoter       AmpR promoter: bla
   5446..6306    +  CDS            AmpR: β-lactamase; bla; confers resistance to ampicillin, carbenicillin, and related antibiotics
   6477..7065    +  rep_origin     ori: high-copy-number ColE1/pMB1/pBR322/pUC origin of replication
   7248..7340    +  CDS            lacI (fragment): lac repressor; lacI; The lac repressor binds to the lac operator to inhibit transcription in E. coli. This inhibition can be relieved by adding lactose or isopropyl-β-D-thiogalactopyranoside (IPTG).
   7353..7374    +  protein_bind   CAP binding site: CAP binding activates transcription in the presence of cAMP. E. coli catabolite activator protein
   7389..7419    +  promoter       lac promoter: promoter for the E. coli lac operon
   7427..7443    +  protein_bind   lac operator: The lac repressor binds to the lac operator to inhibit transcription in E. coli. This inhibition can be relieved by adding lactose or isopropyl-β-D-thiogalactopyranoside (IPTG). lac repressor encoded by lacI
   7488..7506    +  promoter       T3 promoter: promoter for bacteriophage T3 RNA polymerase
   7534..7760    +  promoter       RSV promoter: Rous sarcoma virus enhancer/promoter
   7761..7941    +  LTR            5' LTR (truncated): truncated 5' long terminal repeat (LTR) from HIV-1
   7988..8113    +  misc_feature   HIV-1 Ψ: packaging signal of human immunodeficiency virus type 1
   8097..8460    +  CDS            HIV-1 gag (fragment): gag protein from human immunodeficiency virus 1; gag
   8606..8839    +  misc_feature   RRE: The Rev response element (RRE) of HIV-1 allows for Rev-dependent mRNA export from the nucleus to the cytoplasm.
   9216..9240    +  CDS            Rev (fragment): human immunodeficiency virus 1 (HIV-1) Rev protein; rev; enhances nuclear export of unspliced and incompletely spliced viral mRNAs
