[The description below was written by a language model from this plasmid's Addgene catalogue record and pLannotate feature annotations shown in this document.]
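Description:
pCW-eGFP-SHLD3 is a doxycycline-inducible lentiviral expression plasmid built on the pCW57.1 backbone, carrying human SHLD3 (also known as RINN1 or CTC-534A2.2) fused at its N-terminus to eGFP. The total size is 9,240 bp. In bacteria it is maintained through a high-copy ColE1/pUC-type origin and selected with ampicillin via β-lactamase. The viral backbone has a third-generation, self-inactivating layout: an RSV promoter drives a truncated HIV-1 5' LTR, followed by the Ψ packaging signal with a gag fragment, the Rev response element for Rev-dependent export of the genomic RNA, and a cPPT/CTS. A WPRE fragment and a ΔU3 3' LTR close the proviral unit. An SV40 poly(A) signal and SV40 origin lie downstream.

The eGFP-SHLD3 open reading frame was introduced by Gateway cloning and sits between attB1 and attB2 sites, directly downstream of a tight TRE promoter made of seven tet operators and a minimal CMV promoter. A second, constitutive cassette uses the human PGK promoter to express puromycin N-acetyltransferase followed by an rtTA3-type reverse tetracycline transactivator with VP16-derived activation repeats. The element linking the two coding regions is not annotated in the feature table. Because the transactivator and the responsive promoter are on the same provirus, a single transduction followed by puromycin selection gives cells in which adding doxycycline switches on the fluorescent fusion (Tet-On). A short His-tag fragment is annotated after attB2, outside the annotated fusion coding region.

The construct is intended for making stable mammalian cell lines with inducible, visually trackable SHLD3. It was deposited with work on the shieldin complex in 53BP1-dependent DNA repair.
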