Addgene plasmid #114126: pCW-eGFP-SHLD3
Purpose: Lentiviral vector for inducible expression of N-terminally tagged eGFP-tagged SHLD3
Depositing lab: Daniel Durocher. Depositing organization: Sinai Health System. Publication: The shieldin complex mediates 53BP1-dependent DNA repair. Noordermeer SM, Adam S, Setiaputra D, Barazas M, Pettitt SJ, Ling AK, Olivieri M, Alvarez-Quilon A, Moatti N, Zimmermann M, Annunziato S, Krastev DB, Song F, Brandsma I, Frankum J, Brough R, Sherker A, Landry S, Szilard RK, Munro MM, McEwan A, Goullet de Rugy T, Lin ZY, Hart T, Moffat J, Gingras AC, Martin A, van Attikum H, Jonkers J, Lord CJ, Rottenberg S, Durocher D. Nature. 2018 Aug;560(7716):117-121. doi: 10.1038/s41586-018-0340-7. Epub 2018 Jul 18. PubMed 30022168.
Backbone
  Vector backbone: pCW57.1
  Backbone manufacturer: Addgene #41393
  Backbone size w/o insert (bp): 7767
  Total vector size (bp): 9240
  Vector type: Mammalian Expression, Lentiviral ; Doxycycline inducible
  Selectable markers: Puromycin
Growth in bacteria
  Bacterial resistance: Ampicillin, 100 μg/mL
  Growth temperature: 30°C
  Growth strain: NEB Stable
  Copy number: Unknown
Gene/Insert
  Gene/Insert name: SHLD3 (alt names: CTC543A2.2; RINN1)
  Species: H. sapiens (human)
  Insert size (bp): 1473
  Entrez Gene: SHLD3 (a.k.a. CTC-534A2.2, RINN1)
  Promoter: TRE promoter, Tet ON
  Tag / fusion protein: eGFP (N terminal on insert)
  Cloning method: Gateway Cloning
  Sequencing primers: 5′ LNCX; 3′ O.PGK1b-R (GAACGGACGTGAAGAATGTG)
Terms and licenses: Academic/Nonprofit Terms; Industry Terms: Not Available to Industry
How to cite: pCW-eGFP-SHLD3 was a gift from Daniel Durocher (Addgene plasmid # 114126 ; http://n2t.net/addgene:114126 ; RRID:Addgene_114126)
